Addgene plasmid #44595: pLKO-shBRCA1 #2
Depositing lab: Eros Lazzerini Denchi. Depositing organization: Scripps California (The Scripps Research Institute). Publication: A two-step mechanism for TRF2-mediated chromosome-end protection. Okamoto K, Bartocci C, Ouzounov I, Diedrich JK, Yates Iii JR, Denchi EL. Nature. 2013 Feb 6. doi: 10.1038/nature11873. PubMed 23389450.
Backbone
  Vector backbone: pLKO.1 puro
  Backbone manufacturer: Robert Weinberg (Addgene plasmid #8453)
  Backbone size w/o insert (bp): 7032
  Vector type: Mammalian Expression, Lentiviral, RNAi
  Selectable markers: Puromycin
Growth in bacteria
  Bacterial resistance: Ampicillin, 100 μg/mL
  Growth temperature: 37°C
  Growth strain: DH5alpha
  Copy number: High Copy
Gene/Insert
  Gene/Insert name: BRCA1
  gRNA/shRNA sequence: AAACATGTCAGGAGCAGCAAT
  Species: M. musculus (mouse)
  Entrez Gene: Brca1
  Promoter: U6
  Cloning method: Unknown
  Sequencing primers: 5′ LKO.1 5'
Terms and licenses: Academic/Nonprofit Terms; Industry Terms: Not Available to Industry
Depositor comments: Observed knockdown = 85%
How to cite: pLKO-shBRCA1 #2 was a gift from Eros Lazzerini Denchi (Addgene plasmid # 44595 ; http://n2t.net/addgene:44595 ; RRID:Addgene_44595)
