[The description below was written by a language model from this plasmid's Addgene catalogue record.]
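Description:
pLKO-shBRCA1 #2 is a lentiviral RNAi plasmid built on the pLKO.1 puro backbone (about 7 kb without insert), designed to knock down mouse Brca1 in mammalian cells. It is maintained in E. coli as a high-copy plasmid under ampicillin selection. In mammalian cells, the puromycin resistance marker carried by the backbone allows selection of cells that have stably taken up the vector. No feature table accompanies the record, so the individual backbone elements (LTRs, packaging signal, origin of replication and the promoter driving the puromycin marker) are not itemised here. As a lentiviral transfer vector, it would be expected to be packaged into viral particles with helper functions supplied separately and delivered by transduction, leading to integration of the shRNA cassette into the host genome.

The payload is a short hairpin RNA targeting the M. musculus Brca1 transcript, expressed from a U6 promoter. U6 is an RNA polymerase III promoter commonly used for small RNAs because it gives strong, constitutive transcription with defined start and termination points. The resulting hairpin is processed by the cellular RNAi machinery into an siRNA that directs degradation of Brca1 mRNA. The "#2" in the name suggests it is one of several hairpins against the same gene. The depositor reports an observed knockdown of 85%, although the cell type and assay used are not stated. The cloning method is recorded as unknown. The associated publication concerns TRF2-mediated chromosome-end protection, so the construct was presumably used to deplete BRCA1 in mouse cells while studying telomere protection. It is also suited to general stable loss-of-function experiments on Brca1.
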