>Addgene plasmid #44595 | pLKO-shBRCA1 #2 | addgene partial sequence | sequence record 63535 | hU6-F 5'-GAGGGCCTATTTCCCATGATT-3'
AGGCTGTTAGAGAGATAATTGGAATTAATTTGACTGTAAACACAAAGATATTAGTACAAAATACGTGACG
TAGAAAGTAATAATTTCTTGGGTAGTTTGCAGTTTTAAAATTATGTTTTAAAATGGACTATCATATGCTT
ACCGTAACTTGAAAGTATTTCGATTTCTTGGCTTTATATATCTTGTGGAAAGGACGAAACACCGGAAACA
TGTCAGGAGCAGCAATCTCGAGAT
